Addgene plasmid #211882: pGS397_myc-3xGCN4-T2A-BSD Lenti
Purpose: 3xGCN4pep transgene expression
Depositing lab: Iain Cheeseman. Depositing organization: Whitehead Institute for Biomedical Research.
Backbone
  Vector backbone: pLenti
  Vector type: Lentiviral
  Selectable markers: Blasticidin
Growth in bacteria
  Bacterial resistance: Ampicillin, 100 μg/mL
  Growth temperature: 37°C
  Growth strain: NEB Stable
  Copy number: High Copy
Gene/Insert
  Gene/Insert name: 3xGCN4pep
  Species: Synthetic
  Mutation: N/A
  Cloning method: Restriction Enzyme; 5′ cloning site Unknown (unknown if destroyed)
Terms and licenses: Academic/Nonprofit Terms; Industry Terms: Not Available to Industry
How to cite: pGS397_myc-3xGCN4-T2A-BSD Lenti was a gift from Iain Cheeseman (Addgene plasmid # 211882 ; http://n2t.net/addgene:211882 ; RRID:Addgene_211882)
