[The description below was written by a language model from this plasmid's Addgene catalogue record and pLannotate feature annotations shown in this document.]
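Description:
pGS397_myc-3xGCN4-T2A-BSD Lenti is a lentiviral transfer plasmid built on a pLenti backbone for stable expression of a synthetic 3xGCN4 peptide transgene in mammalian cells. In bacteria it is maintained through a high-copy ColE1/pUC-type origin and selected with ampicillin via the AmpR β-lactamase gene. An f1 origin, an SV40 origin and remnants of lac/lacZα and T3/T7 promoter sequences are also carried in the backbone. The viral portion has a third-generation layout. An RSV promoter drives a truncated HIV-1 5′ LTR, followed by the Ψ packaging signal with a gag fragment, the Rev response element and the cPPT/CTS. A self-inactivating ΔU3 3′ LTR and an SV40 polyadenylation signal close the genome. A partial U6 promoter is annotated upstream of the cPPT, but no associated small RNA cassette is recorded.

The expression cassette is driven by the EF-1α core promoter. According to the plasmid name, the open reading frame encodes a myc tag, three copies of the GCN4 peptide, a T2A self-cleaving peptide and blasticidin S deaminase. The tagged peptide array and the resistance marker would therefore be translated from a single transcript as separate proteins. The automated annotation detects only two GCN4 peptide matches and the BSD coding sequence. It does not flag the myc tag or T2A, and it reports short S-Tag and capTEV fragment hits upstream whose significance is unclear. A WPRE downstream of BSD enhances transcript expression. The GCN4 peptide is the epitope recognised by scFv fusion proteins in SunTag-type systems. The record itself states the purpose only as 3xGCN4pep transgene expression, with blasticidin used to select transduced cells.
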