Features (pLannotate 1.2.2; 31 found; start..end, strand, type, name):
      8..100     +  CDS            lacI (fragment): lac repressor; lacI; The lac repressor binds to the lac operator to inhibit transcription in E. coli. This inhibition can be relieved by adding lactose or isopropyl-β-D-thiogalactopyranoside (IPTG).
    113..134     +  protein_bind   CAP binding site: CAP binding activates transcription in the presence of cAMP. E. coli catabolite activator protein
    149..179     +  promoter       lac promoter: promoter for the E. coli lac operon
    187..203     +  protein_bind   lac operator: The lac repressor binds to the lac operator to inhibit transcription in E. coli. This inhibition can be relieved by adding lactose or isopropyl-β-D-thiogalactopyranoside (IPTG). lac repressor encoded by lacI
    248..266     +  promoter       T3 promoter: promoter for bacteriophage T3 RNA polymerase
    294..520     +  promoter       RSV promoter: Rous sarcoma virus enhancer/promoter
    521..701     +  LTR            5' LTR (truncated): truncated 5' long terminal repeat (LTR) from HIV-1
    748..873     +  misc_feature   HIV-1 Ψ: packaging signal of human immunodeficiency virus type 1
    857..1195    +  CDS            HIV-1 gag (fragment): gag protein from human immunodeficiency virus 1; gag
   1370..1603    +  misc_feature   RRE: The Rev response element (RRE) of HIV-1 allows for Rev-dependent mRNA export from the nucleus to the cytoplasm.
   1980..2006    +  CDS            Rev (fragment): human immunodeficiency virus 1 (HIV-1) Rev protein; rev; enhances nuclear export of unspliced and incompletely spliced viral mRNAs
   2010..2190    +  promoter       U6 promoter (fragment): RNA polymerase III promoter for human U6 snRNA
   2231..2348    +  misc_feature   cPPT/CTS: central polypurine tract and central termination sequence of HIV-1
   2420..2631    +  promoter       EF-1α core promoter: core promoter for human elongation factor EF-1α
   2713..2731    +  misc_feature   MCS (fragment): pBluescript multiple cloning site
   2732..2751    +  CDS            capTEV™ (fragment): composite tag for in vivo biotinylation, TEV protease cleavage, and 6xHis tagging
   2765..2809    +  CDS            S-Tag: affinity and epitope tag derived from pancreatic ribonuclease A
   2846..2911    +  CDS            GCN4 (fragment): GCN4_YEAST - Also known as AAS101 From Saccharomyces cerevisiae (strain ATCC 204508 / S288c) (Baker's yeast).
   3008..3073    +  CDS            GCN4_v1: GCN4 peptide that allows binding to an scFv-GFP fusion protein (Tanenbaum et al., 2014)
   3158..3556    +  CDS            BSD: blasticidin S deaminase; Aspergillus terreus BSD; confers resistance to blasticidin
   3602..4190    +  misc_feature   WPRE: woodchuck hepatitis virus posttranscriptional regulatory element
   4241..4260    +  misc_feature   cPPT/CTS (fragment): central polypurine tract and central termination sequence of HIV-1
   4262..4495    +  LTR            3' LTR (ΔU3): self-inactivating 3' long terminal repeat (LTR) from HIV-1
   4573..4694    +  polyA_signal   SV40 poly(A) signal: SV40 polyadenylation signal
   4734..4869    +  rep_origin     SV40 ori: SV40 origin of replication
   4890..4908    -  promoter       T7 promoter: promoter for bacteriophage T7 RNA polymerase
   4916..5071    +  CDS            lacZα (fragment): LacZα fragment of β-galactosidase; lacZ fragment
   5076..5504    +  rep_origin     f1 ori (sequence partly withheld): f1 bacteriophage origin of replication; arrow indicates direction of (+) strand synthesis
   5557..5661    +  promoter       AmpR promoter: bla
   5662..6522    +  CDS            AmpR: β-lactamase; bla; confers resistance to ampicillin, carbenicillin, and related antibiotics
   6693..7281    +  rep_origin     ori: high-copy-number ColE1/pMB1/pBR322/pUC origin of replication
>Addgene plasmid #211882 | pGS397_myc-3xGCN4-T2A-BSD Lenti | addgene full sequence | sequence record 424751 | Addgene NGS Result
CGGAAGAGCGCCCAATACGCAAACCGCCTCTCCCCGCGCGTTGGCCGATTCATTAATGCAGCTGGCACGA
CAGGTTTCCCGACTGGAAAGCGGGCAGTGAGCGCAACGCAATTAATGTGAGTTAGCTCACTCATTAGGCA
CCCCAGGCTTTACACTTTATGCTTCCGGCTCGTATGTTGTGTGGAATTGTGAGCGGATAACAATTTCACA
CAGGAAACAGCTATGACCATGATTACGCCAAGCGCGCAATTAACCCTCACTAAAGGGAACAAAAGCTGGA
GCTGCAAGCTTAATGTAGTCTTATGCAATACTCTTGTAGTCTTGCAACATGGTAACGATGAGTTAGCAAC
ATGCCTTACAAGGAGAGAAAAAGCACCGTGCATGCCGATTGGTGGAAGTAAGGTGGTACGATCGTGCCTT
ATTAGGAAGGCAACAGACGGGTCTGACATGGATTGGACGAACCACTGAATTGCCGCATTGCAGAGATATT
GTATTTAAGTGCCTAGCTCGATACATAAACGGGTCTCTCTGGTTAGACCAGATCTGAGCCTGGGAGCTCT
CTGGCTAACTAGGGAACCCACTGCTTAAGCCTCAATAAAGCTTGCCTTGAGTGCTTCAAGTAGTGTGTGC
CCGTCTGTTGTGTGACTCTGGTAACTAGAGATCCCTCAGACCCTTTTAGTCAGTGTGGAAAATCTCTAGC
AGTGGCGCCCGAACAGGGACTTGAAAGCGAAAGGGAAACCAGAGGAGCTCTCTCGACGCAGGACTCGGCT
TGCTGAAGCGCGCACGGCAAGAGGCGAGGGGCGGCGACTGGTGAGTACGCCAAAAATTTTGACTAGCGGA
GGCTAGAAGGAGAGAGATGGGTGCGAGAGCGTCAGTATTAAGCGGGGGAGAATTAGATCGCGATGGGAAA
AAATTCGGTTAAGGCCAGGGGGAAAGAAAAAATATAAATTAAAACATATAGTATGGGCAAGCAGGGAGCT
AGAACGATTCGCAGTTAATCCTGGCCTGTTAGAAACATCAGAAGGCTGTAGACAAATACTGGGACAGCTA
CAACCATCCCTTCAGACAGGATCAGAAGAACTTAGATCATTATATAATACAGTAGCAACCCTCTATTGTG
TGCATCAAAGGATAGAGATAAAAGACACCAAGGAAGCTTTAGACAAGATAGAGGAAGAGCAAAACAAAAG
TAAGACCACCGCACAGCAAGCGGCCGGCCGCTGATCTTCAGACCTGGAGGAGGAGATATGAGGGACAATT
GGAGAAGTGAATTATATAAATATAAAGTAGTAAAAATTGAACCATTAGGAGTAGCACCCACCAAGGCAAA
GAGAAGAGTGGTGCAGAGAGAAAAAAGAGCAGTGGGAATAGGAGCTTTGTTCCTTGGGTTCTTGGGAGCA
GCAGGAAGCACTATGGGCGCAGCGTCAATGACGCTGACGGTACAGGCCAGACAATTATTGTCTGGTATAG
TGCAGCAGCAGAACAATTTGCTGAGGGCTATTGAGGCGCAACAGCATCTGTTGCAACTCACAGTCTGGGG
CATCAAGCAGCTCCAGGCAAGAATCCTGGCTGTGGAAAGATACCTAAAGGATCAACAGCTCCTGGGGATT
TGGGGTTGCTCTGGAAAACTCATTTGCACCACTGCTGTGCCTTGGAATGCTAGTTGGAGTAATAAATCTC
TGGAACAGATTTGGAATCACACGACCTGGATGGAGTGGGACAGAGAAATTAACAATTACACAAGCTTAAT
ACACTCCTTAATTGAAGAATCGCAAAACCAGCAAGAAAAGAATGAACAAGAATTATTGGAATTAGATAAA
TGGGCAAGTTTGTGGAATTGGTTTAACATAACAAATTGGCTGTGGTATATAAAATTATTCATAATGATAG
TAGGAGGCTTGGTAGGTTTAAGAATAGTTTTTGCTGTACTTTCTATAGTGAATAGAGTTAGGCAGGGATA
TTCACCATTATCGTTTCAGACCCACCTCCCAACCCCGAGGGGACCCAGAGAGGGCCTATTTCCCATGATT
CCTTCATATTTGCATATACGATACAAGGCTGTTAGAGAGATAATTAGAATTAATTTGACTGTAAACACAA
AGATATTAGTACAAAATACGTGACGTAGAAAGTAATAATTTCTTGGGTAGTTTGCAGTTTTAAAATTATG
TTTTAAAATGGACTATCATAAATTCTAGATCTTGAGACAAATGGCAGTATTCATCCACAATTTTAAAAGA
AAAGGGGGGATTGGGGGGTACAGTGCAGGGGAAAGAATAGTAGACATAATAGCAACAGACATACAAACTA
AAGAATTACAAAAACAAATTACAAAAATTCAAAATTTTCGGGTTTATTACAGGGACAGCAGAGATCCACT
TTGGCGCCGGCTCGTCGAGTGGCTCCGGTGCCCGTCAGTGGGCAGAGCGCACATCGCCCACAGTCCCCGA
GAAGTTGGGGGGAGGGGTCGGCAATTGAACCGGTGCCTAGAGAAGGTGGCGCGGGGTAAACTGGGAAAGT
GATGTCGTGTACTGGCTCCGCCTTTTTCCCGAGGGTGGGGGAGAACCGTATATAAGTGCAGTAGTCGCCG
TGAACGTTCTTTTTCGCAACGGGTTTGCCGCCAGAACACAGGTGTCGTGACGCGGGATCCGATATCATGG
AGCAGAAGCTGATCAGCGAGGAGGACCTGGGAGGGGATCGGTGGAGCTCCACCGGTGGCGGCCGCTCTAG
AGAGAATCTTTATTTTCAGGGCGCCGCCAAATTCAAAGAAACCGCTGCTGCTAAATTCGAACGCCAGCAC
ATGGACAGCGGAGGTGGAGGTACTAGTCTCGAGGGTTCTGGAGGATTGTTGCCCAAAAACTACCACTTGG
AGAACGAGGTCGCAAGGTTGAAAAAATTGGTCGGTGAGCGTGGCGGCTCAGGCGGCCTTCTTCCAAAAAA
TTATCATCTTGAAAATGAAGTTGCTAGACTTAAAAAACTTGTTGGAGAAAGAGGCGGGAGCGGCGGCCTG
CTGCCCAAGAACTACCACCTGGAGAACGAGGTCGCCCGCCTGAAGAAGCTGGTCGGCGAGCGCGGTGGTT
CTGGAGGTTTGGAATTCGAGGGCAGAGGAAGTCTTCTAACATGCGGTGACGTGGAGGAGAATCCCGGCCC
TATCGATATGGCCAAGCCTTTGTCTCAAGAAGAATCCACCCTCATTGAAAGAGCAACGGCTACAATCAAC
AGCATCCCCATCTCTGAAGACTACAGCGTCGCCAGCGCAGCTCTCTCTAGCGACGGCCGCATCTTCACTG
GTGTCAATGTATATCATTTTACTGGGGGACCTTGTGCAGAACTCGTGGTGCTGGGCACTGCTGCTGCTGC
GGCAGCTGGCAACCTGACTTGTATCGTCGCGATCGGAAATGAGAACAGGGGCATCTTGAGCCCCTGCGGA
CGGTGCCGACAGGTGCTTCTCGATCTGCATCCTGGGATCAAAGCCATAGTGAAGGACAGTGATGGACAGC
CGACGGCAGTTGGGATTCGTGAATTGCTGCCCTCTGGTTATGTGTGGGAGGGCTAAGGTACCACTAGTCC
CGGGATGCATAGCGCTACGCGTTAAGTCGACAATCAACCTCTGGATTACAAAATTTGTGAAAGATTGACT
GGTATTCTTAACTATGTTGCTCCTTTTACGCTATGTGGATACGCTGCTTTAATGCCTTTGTATCATGCTA
TTGCTTCCCGTATGGCTTTCATTTTCTCCTCCTTGTATAAATCCTGGTTGCTGTCTCTTTATGAGGAGTT
GTGGCCCGTTGTCAGGCAACGTGGCGTGGTGTGCACTGTGTTTGCTGACGCAACCCCCACTGGTTGGGGC
ATTGCCACCACCTGTCAGCTCCTTTCCGGGACTTTCGCTTTCCCCCTCCCTATTGCCACGGCGGAACTCA
TCGCCGCCTGCCTTGCCCGCTGCTGGACAGGGGCTCGGCTGTTGGGCACTGACAATTCCGTGGTGTTGTC
GGGGAAATCATCGTCCTTTCCTTGGCTGCTCGCCTGTGTTGCCACCTGGATTCTGCGCGGGACGTCCTTC
TGCTACGTCCCTTCGGCCCTCAATCCAGCGGACCTTCCTTCCCGCGGCCTGCTGCCGGCTCTGCGGCCTC
TTCCGCGTCTTCGCCTTCGCCCTCAGACGAGTCGGATCTCCCTTTGGGCCGCCTCCCCGCGTCGACTTTA
AGACCAATGACTTACAAGGCAGCTGTAGATCTTAGCCACTTTTTAAAAGAAAAGGGGGGACTGGAAGGGC
TAATTCACTCCCAACGAAGACAAGATCTGCTTTTTGCTTGTACTGGGTCTCTCTGGTTAGACCAGATCTG
AGCCTGGGAGCTCTCTGGCTAACTAGGGAACCCACTGCTTAAGCCTCAATAAAGCTTGCCTTGAGTGCTT
CAAGTAGTGTGTGCCCGTCTGTTGTGTGACTCTGGTAACTAGAGATCCCTCAGACCCTTTTAGTCAGTGT
GGAAAATCTCTAGCAGTACGTATAGTAGTTCATGTCATCTTATTATTCAGTATTTATAACTTGCAAAGAA
ATGAATATCAGAGAGTGAGAGGAACTTGTTTATTGCAGCTTATAATGGTTACAAATAAAGCAATAGCATC
ACAAATTTCACAAATAAAGCATTTTTTTCACTGCATTCTAGTTGTGGTTTGTCCAAACTCATCAATGTAT
CTTATCATGTCTGGCTCTAGCTATCCCGCCCCTAACTCCGCCCATCCCGCCCCTAACTCCGCCCAGTTCC
GCCCATTCTCCGCCCCATGGCTGACTAATTTTTTTTATTTATGCAGAGGCCGAGGCCGCCTCGGCCTCTG
AGCTATTCCAGAAGTAGTGAGGAGGCTTTTTTGGAGGCCTAGGGACGTACCCAATTCGCCCTATAGTGAG
TCGTATTACGCGCGCTCACTGGCCGTCGTTTTACAACGTCGTGACTGGGAAAACCCTGGCGTTACCCAAC
TTAATCGCCTTGCAGCACATCCCCCTTTCGCCAGCTGGCGTAATAGCGAAGAGGCCCGCACCGATCGCCC
TTCCCAACAGTTGCGCAGCCTGAATGGCGAATGGG
[124 nt withheld, positions 5076-5199]
C
[91 nt withheld, positions 5201-5291]
A
[49 nt withheld, positions 5293-5341]
CCTTTGACGTTGGAGTCCACGTTCTTT
[37 nt withheld, positions 5369-5405]
ACCCTATCTCGGTCTATTCTTTTGATTTATAAGGGATTTTGCCGATTTCGGCCTATTGGTTAAAAAATGA
GCTGATTTAACAAAAATTTAACGCGAATTTTAACAAAATATTAACGCTTACAATTTAGGTGGCACTTTTC
GGGGAAATGTGCGCGGAACCCCTATTTGTTTATTTTTCTAAATACATTCAAATATGTATCCGCTCATGAG
ACAATAACCCTGATAAATGCTTCAATAATATTGAAAAAGGAAGAGTATGAGTATTCAACATTTCCGTGTC
GCCCTTATTCCCTTTTTTGCGGCATTTTGCCTTCCTGTTTTTGCTCACCCAGAAACGCTGGTGAAAGTAA
AAGATGCTGAAGATCAGTTGGGTGCACGAGTGGGTTACATCGAACTGGATCTCAACAGCGGTAAGATCCT
TGAGAGTTTTCGCCCCGAAGAACGTTTTCCAATGATGAGCACTTTTAAAGTTCTGCTATGTGGCGCGGTA
TTATCCCGTATTGACGCCGGGCAAGAGCAACTCGGTCGCCGCATACACTATTCTCAGAATGACTTGGTTG
AGTACTCACCAGTCACAGAAAAGCATCTTACGGATGGCATGACAGTAAGAGAATTATGCAGTGCTGCCAT
AACCATGAGTGATAACACTGCGGCCAACTTACTTCTGACAACGATCGGAGGACCGAAGGAGCTAACCGCT
TTTTTGCACAACATGGGGGATCATGTAACTCGCCTTGATCGTTGGGAACCGGAGCTGAATGAAGCCATAC
CAAACGACGAGCGTGACACCACGATGCCTGTAGCAATGGCAACAACGTTGCGCAAACTATTAACTGGCGA
ACTACTTACTCTAGCTTCCCGGCAACAATTAATAGACTGGATGGAGGCGGATAAAGTTGCAGGACCACTT
CTGCGCTCGGCCCTTCCGGCTGGCTGGTTTATTGCTGATAAATCTGGAGCCGGTGAGCGTGGGTCTCGCG
GTATCATTGCAGCACTGGGGCCAGATGGTAAGCCCTCCCGTATCGTAGTTATCTACACGACGGGGAGTCA
GGCAACTATGGATGAACGAAATAGACAGATCGCTGAGATAGGTGCCTCACTGATTAAGCATTGGTAACTG
TCAGACCAAGTTTACTCATATATACTTTAGATTGATTTAAAACTTCATTTTTAATTTAAAAGGATCTAGG
TGAAGATCCTTTTTGATAATCTCATGACCAAAATCCCTTAACGTGAGTTTTCGTTCCACTGAGCGTCAGA
CCCCGTAGAAAAGATCAAAGGATCTTCTTGAGATCCTTTTTTTCTGCGCGTAATCTGCTGCTTGCAAACA
AAAAAACCACCGCTACCAGCGGTGGTTTGTTTGCCGGATCAAGAGCTACCAACTCTTTTTCCGAAGGTAA
CTGGCTTCAGCAGAGCGCAGATACCAAATACTGTTCTTCTAGTGTAGCCGTAGTTAGGCCACCACTTCAA
GAACTCTGTAGCACCGCCTACATACCTCGCTCTGCTAATCCTGTTACCAGTGGCTGCTGCCAGTGGCGAT
AAGTCGTGTCTTACCGGGTTGGACTCAAGACGATAGTTACCGGATAAGGCGCAGCGGTCGGGCTGAACGG
GGGGTTCGTGCACACAGCCCAGCTTGGAGCGAACGACCTACACCGAACTGAGATACCTACAGCGTGAGCT
ATGAGAAAGCGCCACGCTTCCCGAAGGGAGAAAGGCGGACAGGTATCCGGTAAGCGGCAGGGTCGGAACA
GGAGAGCGCACGAGGGAGCTTCCAGGGGGAAACGCCTGGTATCTTTATAGTCCTGTCGGGTTTCGCCACC
TCTGACTTGAGCGTCGATTTTTGTGATGCTCGTCAGGGGGGCGGAGCCTATGGAAAAACGCCAGCAACGC
GGCCTTTTTACGGTTCCTGGCCTTTTGCTGGCCTTTTGCTCACATGTTCTTTCCTGCGTTATCCCCTGAT
TCTGTGGATAACCGTATTACCGCCTTTGAGTGAGCTGATACCGCTCGCCGCAGCCGAACGACCGAGCGCA
GCGAGTCAGTGAGCGAGGAAG
